>Addgene plasmid #215015 | pHAGE pGK LC3Flux (HaloTag7-mGFP-LC3-STOP) | addgene full sequence | sequence record 439220 | Addgene NGS Result
TTGAGATCCTTTTTTTCTGCGCGTAATCTGCTGCTTGCAAACAAAAAAACCACCGCTACCAGCGGTGGTT
TGTTTGCCGGATCAAGAGCTACCAACTCTTTTTCCGAAGGTAACTGGCTTCAGCAGAGCGCAGATACCAA
ATACTGTTCTTCTAGTGTAGCCGTAGTTAGGCCACCACTTCAAGAACTCTGTAGCACCGCCTACATACCT
CGCTCTGCTAATCCTGTTACCAGTGGCTGCTGCCAGTGGCGATAAGTCGTGTCTTACCGGGTTGGACTCA
AGACGATAGTTACCGGATAAGGCGCAGCGGTCGGGCTGAACGGGGGGTTCGTGCACACAGCCCAGCTTGG
AGCGAACGACCTACACCGAACTGAGATACCTACAGCGTGAGCTATGAGAAAGCGCCACGCTTCCCGAAGG
GAGAAAGGCGGACAGGTATCCGGTAAGCGGCAGGGTCGGAACAGGAGAGCGCACGAGGGAGCTTCCAGGG
GGAAACGCCTGGTATCTTTATAGTCCTGTCGGGTTTCGCCACCTCTGACTTGAGCGTCGATTTTTGTGAT
GCTCGTCAGGGGGGCGGAGCCTATGGAAAAACGCCAGCAACGCGGCCTTTTTACGGTTCCTGGCCTTTTG
CTGGCCTTTTGCTCACATGTTCTTTCCTGCGTTATCCCCTGATTCTGTGGATAACCGTATTACCGCCTTT
GAGTGAGCTGATACCGCTCGCCGCAGCCGAACGACCGAGCGCAGCGAGTCAGTGAGCGAGGAAGCGGAAG
AGCGCCCAATACGCAAACCGCCTCTCCCCGCGCGTTGGCCGATTCATTAATGCAGCTGGCACGACAGGTT
TCCCGACTGGAAAGCGGGCAGTGAGCGCAACGCAATTAATGTGAGTTAGCTCACTCATTAGGCACCCCAG
GCTTTACACTTTATGCTTCCGGCTCGTATGTTGTGTGGAATTGTGAGCGGATAACAATTTCACACAGGAA
ACAGCTATGACCATGATTACGCCAAGCTCTAGCTAGAGGTCGACGGTATACAGACATGATAAGATACATT
GATGAGTTTGGACAAACCACAACTAGAATGCAGTGAAAAAAATGCTTTATTTGTGAAATTTGTGATGCTA
TTGCTTTATTTGTAACCATTATAAGCTGCAATAAACAAGTTGGGGTGGGCGAAGAACTCCAGCATGAGAT
CCCCGCGCTGGAGGATCATCCAGCCGGCGTCCCGGAAAACGATTCCGAAGCCCAACCTTTCATAGAAGGC
GGCGGTGGAATCGAAATCTCGTAGCACGTGTCAGTCCTGCTCCTCGGCCACGAAGTGCACGCAGTTGCCG
GCCGGGTCGCGCAGGGCGAACTCCCGCCCCCACGGCTGCTCGCCGATCTCGGTCATGGCCGGCCCGGAGG
CGTCCCGGAAGTTCGTGGACACGACCTCCGACCACTCGGCGTACAGCTCGTCCAGGCCGCGCACCCACAC
CCAGGCCAGGGTGTTGTCCGGCACCACCTGGTCCTGGACCGCGCTGATGAACAGGGTCACGTCGTCCCGG
ACCACACCGGCGAAGTCGTCCTCCACGAAGTCCCGGGAGAACCCGAGCCGGTCGGTCCAGAACTCGACCG
CTCCGGCGACGTCGCGCGCGGTGAGCACCGGAACGGCACTGGTCAACTTGGCCATGGTTTAGTTCCTCAC
CTTGTCGTATTATACTATGCCGATATACTATGCCGATGATTAATTGTCAACACGTGCTGATCAGATCCGA
AAATGGATATACAAGCTCCCGGGAGCTTTTTGCAAAAGCCTAGGCCTCCAAAAAAGCCTCCTCACTACTT
CTGGAATAGCTCAGAGGCAGAGGCGGCCTCGGCCTCTGCATAAATAAAAAAAATTAGTCAGCCATGGGGC
GGAGAATGGGCGGAACTGGGCGGAGTTAGGGGCGGGATGGGCGGAGTTAGGGGCGGGACTATGGTTGCTG
ACTAATTGAGATGCATGCTTTGCATACTTCTGCCTGCTGGGGAGCCTGGGGACTTTCCACACCTGGTTGC
TGACTAATTGAGATGCATGCTTTGCATACTTCTGCCTGCTGGGGAGCCTGGGGACTTTCCACACCCTAAC
TGACACACATTCCACAGAATTAATTCGCGTTAAATTTTTGTTAAATCAGCTCATTTTTTAACCAATAGGC
CGAAATCGGCAAAATCCCTTATAAATCAAAAGAATAGACCGAGATAGGGT
[37 nt withheld, positions 2221-2257]
AAAGAACGTGGACTCCAACGTCAAAGG
[49 nt withheld, positions 2285-2333]
T
[91 nt withheld, positions 2335-2425]
G
[124 nt withheld, positions 2427-2550]
GGGGATACCCCCTAGAGCCCCAGCTGGTTCTTTCCGCCTCAGAAGCCATAGAGCCCACCGCATCCCCAGC
ATGCCTGCTATTGTCTTCCCAATCCTCCCCCTTGCTGTCCTGCCCCACCCCACCCCCCAGAATAGAATGA
CACCTACTCAGACAATGCGATGCAATTTCCTCATTTTATTAGGAAAGGACAGTGGGAGTGGCACCTTCCA
GGGTCAAGGAAGGCACGGGGGAGGGGCAAACAACAGATGGCTGGCAACTAGAAGGCACAGTCGAGGCTGA
TCAGCGGGTTTAAACGGGCCCTGCTAGAGATTTTCCACACTGACTAAAAGGGTCTGAGGGATCTCTAGTT
ACCAGAGTCACACAACAGACGGGCACACACTACTTGAAGCACTCAAGGCAAGCTTTATTGAGGCTTAAGC
AGTGGGTTCCCTAGTTAGCCAGAGAGCTCCCAGGCTCAGATCTGGTCTAACCAGAGAGACCCAGTACAAG
CAAAAAGCAGATCTTGTCTTCGTTGGGAGTGAATTAGCCCTTCCAGTCCCCCCTTTTCTTTTAAAAAGTG
GCTAAGATCTACAGCTGCCTTGTAAGTCATTGGTCTTAAAGTCGACGCGGGGAGGCGGCCCAAAGGGAGA
TCCGACTCGTCTGAGGGCGAAGGCGAAGACGCGGAAGAGGCCGCAGAGCCGGCAGCAGGCCGCGGGAAGG
AAGGTCCGCTGGATTGAGGGCCGAAGGGACGTAGCAGAAGGACGTCCCGCGCAGAATCCAGGTGGCAACA
CAGGCGAGCAGCCAAGGAAAGGACGATGATTTCCCCGACAACACCACGGAATTGTCAGTGCCCAACAGCC
GAGCCCCTGTCCAGCAGCGGGCAAGGCAGGCGGCGATGAGTTCCGCCGTGGCAATAGGGAGGGGGAAAGC
GAAAGTCCCGGAAAGGAGCTGACAGGTGGTGGCAATGCCCCAACCAGTGGGGGTTGCGTCAGCAAACACA
GTGCACACCACGCCACGTTGCCTGACAACGGGCCACAACTCCTCATAAAGAGACAGCAACCAGGATTTAT
ACAAGGAGGAGAAAATGAAAGCCATACGGGAAGCAATAGCATGATACAAAGGCATTAAAGCAGCGTATCC
ACATAGCGTAAAAGGAGCAACATAGTTAAGAATACCAGTCAATCTTTCACAAATTTTGTAATCCAGAGGT
TGATTTTAGCCCTCCCACACATAACCAGAGGGCAGCAATTCACGAATCCCAACTGCCGTCGGCTGTCCAT
CACTGTCCTTCACTATGGCTTTGATCCCAGGATGCAGATCGAGAAGCACCTGTCGGCACCGTCCGCAGGG
GCTCAAGATGCCCCTGTTCTCATTTCCGATCGCGACGATACAAGTCAGGTTGCCAGCTGCCGCAGCAGCA
GCAGTGCCCAGCACCACGAGTTCTGCACAAGGTCCCCCAGTAAAATGATATACATTGACACCAGTGAAGA
TGCGGCCGTCGCTAGAGAGAGCTGCGCTGGCGACGCTGTAGTCTTCAGAGATGGGGATGCTGTTGATTGT
AGCCGTTGCTCTTTCAATGAGGGTGGATTCTTCTTGAGACAAAGGCTTGGCCATGGTGGCAGCGCTCTAG
AACCGGTCCTGTGTTCTGGCGGCAAACCCGTTGCGAAAAAGAACGTTCACGGCGACTACTGCACTTATAT
ACGGTTCTCCCCCACCCTCGGGAAAAAGGCGGAGCCAGTACACGACATCACTTTCCCAGTTTACCCCGCG
CCACCTTCTCTAGGCACCGGATCAATTGCCGACCCCTCCCCCCAACTTCTCGGGGACTGTGGGCGATGTG
CGCTCTGCCCACTGACGGGCACCGGAGCCAATTCCCACTCCTTTCAAGACCTAGCTAGTCCTGCAGGTTC
GCTACCTTAGGACCGTTATAGTTACGCTCGAGGTTTAAACTCATTAAACCACTTTGTACAAGAAAGCTGG
GTTCATTACCCGAACGTCTCCTGGGAGGCATAGACCATGTACAGGAAGCCGTCTTCATCTCTCTCGCTCT
CGTACACTTCAGAGATGGGTGTGGACACACTCACCATGCTGTGCCCATTCACCAGGAGGAAGAAGGCTTG
GTTAGCATTGAGCTGCAGGCGCCTTCTAATTATCTTGATGAGTTCGCTCATATTCACGTGATCAGGTACA
AGGAACTTGGTCTTGTCCAGGACGGGCAGCTGCTTCTCACCCTTGTATCGCTCTATAATCACTGGGATCT
TGGTGGGGTGCTGCTCCCGGATGAGCCGGACATCTTCCACTCTTTGTTCGAAGCTCCGGCGCTGTTTGAA
GGTCTTCTCGGACGGACCCGAATTCCCAGATCCCGAGCCTGAACCCTTGTACAGCTCGTCCATGCCGAGA
GTGATCCCGGCGGCGGTCACGAACTCCAGCAGGACCATGTGATCGCGCTTCTCGTTGGGGTCTTTGCTCA
GTTTGGACTGGGTGCTCAGGTAGTGGTTGTCGGGCAGCAGCACGGGGCCGTCGCCGATGGGGGTGTTCTG
CTGGTAGTGGTCGGCGAGCTGCACGCTGCCGTCCTCGATGTTGTGGCGGATCTTGAAGTTCACCTTGATG
CCGTTCTTCTGCTTGTCGGCCATGATATAGACGTTGTGGCTGTTGTAGTTGTACTCCAGCTTGTGCCCCA
GGATGTTGCCGTCCTCCTTGAAGTCGATGCCCTTCAGCTCGATGCGGTTCACCAGGGTGTCGCCCTCGAA
CTTCACCTCGGCGCGGGTCTTGTAGTTGCCGTCGTCCTTGAAGAAGATGGTGCGCTCCTGGACGTAGCCT
TCGGGCATGGCGGACTTGAAGAAGTCGTGCTGCTTCATGTGGTCGGGGTAGCGGCTGAAGCACTGCACGC
CGTAGGTCAGGGTGGTCACGAGGGTGGGCCAGGGCACGGGCAGCTTGCCGGTGGTGCAGATGAACTTCAG
GGTCAGCTTGCCGTAGGTGGCATCGCCCTCGCCCTCGCCGGACACGCTGAACTTGTGGCCGTTTACGTCG
CCGTCCAGCTCGACCAGGATGGGCACCACCCCGGTGAACAGCTCCTCGCCCTTGCTCACCCCGGATCCCG
AGCCTGAACCACCGGAAATCTCCAGAGTAGACAGCCAGCGCGCGATCTCGCTGCCGATCAGGTCCGGGTT
GTCTTCTTGCAGCAGATTCAGACCTGGGCCGATGTCCACAGCCTTGCAGTTAGGCAGGCTTTTGGCCAGG
CGAGCGGCTTCGGCCGGTGGGATCAGAACGCCTGGGGTGCCCCAGAACAGCAGCTTCGGGACAGGGGACT
GGTGCAGCCAGTCCATGTATTCTTCGACCAGCGCGACGATGTTCGCTGGCTCACCGGCGATTGGCAGCTC
GTTTGGGAAGCGCCACAGTGGCTCGCGGTCAACAGGATTCAGGAACGGCTCGCGGTAATGGTCCATCTCG
ACTTCAGTCAGCGGGCGGACGACACCCATCGGCAGCGTACCCTCGATAAAAACGTTCTGATCGATGATCA
GCTTGCGGCCGACGTCGGTGGTGCGGAAGGCCTGGAAGGTCTCGCGGGCAAATTCTGGCCATTCGTCCCA
GGTCGGGATAGGGCGGATGAACTCCATAAATGCAATACCTTTGACGCGCTCTGGATTGCGCTTGGCCCAG
TGGAAACCCAGAGCGGAGCCCCAGTCGTGAATGACCAGGACGACCTCTTCCAGACCCAGGGCTTCGATGA
AGGCATCCATGAAGCGGACGTGGTCGTCGAAGAAATAACCCAGGTCTGGTTTGTCGGATTTGCCCATACC
GATCAGGTCTGGAGCAATGCAGCGATGGGTCGGTGCAACATGCGGGATGATGTTGCGCCACACGTAGGAG
GAGGTCGGGTTACCGTGCAGGAACAGCACAGGGGTGCCATCGCGCGGACCAACATCGACGTAGTGCATGC
GCTCGCCCAGGACTTCCACATAATGGGGGTCGAATGGAAAGCCAGTACCGATTTCCATGGTGGCGGAGCC
TGCTTTTTTGTACAAACTTGTTTCGAACGAAAGGCCCGGAGATGAGGAAGAGGAGAACAGCGCGGCAGAC
GTGCGCTTTTGAAGCGTGCAGAATGCCGGGCCTCCGGAGGACCTTCGGGCGCCCGCCCCGCCCCTGAGCC
CGCCCCTGAGCCCGCCCCCGGACCCACCCCTTCCCAGCCTCTGAGCCCAGAAAGCGAAGGAGCAAAGCTG
CTATTGGCCGCTGCCCCAAAGGCCTACCCGCTTCCATTGCTCAGCGGTGCTGTCCATCTGCACGAGACTA
GTGAGACGTGCTACTTCCATTTGTCACGTCCTGCACGACGCGAGCTGCGGGGCGGGGGGGAACTTCCTGA
CTAGGGGAGGAGTAGAAGGTGGCGCGAAGGGGCCACCAAAGAACGGAGCCGGTTGGCGCCTACCGGTGGA
TGTGGAATGTGTGCGAGGCCAGAGGCCACTTGTGTAGCGCCAAGTGCCCAGCGGGGCTGCTAAAGCGCAT
GCTCCAGACTGCCTTGGGAAAAGCGCCTCCCCTACCCATAGGGATAACAGGGTAATATAGGCGGCCGCGT
AGATGGCGCGCCGGTACCTTAATTAACCAAACTGGATCTCTGCTGTCCCTGTAATAAACCCGAAAATTTT
GAATTTTTGTAATTTGTTTTTGTAATTCTTTAGTTTGTATGTCTGTTGCTATTATGTCTACTATTCTTTC
CCCTGCACTGTACCCCCCAATCCCCCCTTTTCTTTTAAAATTGTGGATGAATACTGCCATTTGTCTGCAG
AATTGGCGCACGCAGTGCCGATCCGTTCACTAATCGAATGGATCTGTCTCTGTCTCTCTCTCCACCTTCT
TCTTCTATTCCTTCGGGCCTGTCGGGTCCCCTCGGGGTTGGGAGGTGGGTCTGAAACGATAATGGTGAAT
ATCCCTGCCTAACTCTATTCACTATAGAAAGTACAGCAAAAACTATTCTTAAACCTACCAAGCCTCCTAC
TATCATTATGAATAATTTTATATACCACAGCCAATTTGTTATGTTAAACCAATTCCACAAACTTGCCCAT
TTATCTAATTCCAATAATTCTTGTTCATTCTTTTCTTGCTGGTTTTGCGATTCTTCAATTAAGGAGTGTA
TTAAGCTTGTGTAATTGTTAATTTCTCTGTCCCACTCCATCCAGGTCGTGTGATTCCAAATCTGTTCCAG
AGATTTATTACTCCAACTAGCATTCCAAGGCACAGCAGTGGTGCAAATGAGTTTTCCAGAGCAACCCCAA
ATCCCCAGGAGCTGTTGATCCTTTAGGTATCTTTCCACAGCCAGGATTCTTGCCTGGAGCTGCTTGATGC
CCCAGACTGTGAGTTGCAACAGATGCTGTTGCGCCTCAATAGCCCTCAGCAAATTGTTCTGCTGCTGCAC
TATACCAGACAATAATTGTCTGGCCTGTACCGTCAGCGTCATTGACGCTGCGCCCATAGTGCTTCCTGCT
GCTCCCAAGAACCCAAGGAACAAAGCTCCTATTCCCACTGCTCTTTTTTCTCTCTGCACCACTCTTCTCT
TTGCCTTGGTGGGTGCTACTCCTAATGGTTCAATTTTTACTACTTTATATTTATATAATTCACTTCTCCA
ATTGTCCCTCATATCTCCTCCTCCAGGTCTGAAGATCAGCGGCCGGCCGCTTGCTGTGCGGTGGTCTTAC
TTTTGTTTTGCTCTTCCTCTATCTTGTCTAAAGCTTCCTTGGTGTCTTTTATCTCTATCCTTTGATGCAC
ACAATAGAGGGTTGCTACTGTATTATATAATGATCTAAGTTCTTCTGATCCTGTCTGAAGGGATGGTTGT
AGCTGTCCCAGTATTTGTCTACAGCCTTCTGATGTTTCTAACAGGCCAGGATTAACTGCGAATCGTTCTA
GCTCCCTGCTTGCCCATACTATATGTTTTAATTTATATTTTTTCTTTCCCCCTGGCCTTAACCGAATTTT
TTCCCATCGCGATCTAATTCTCCCCCGCTTAATACTGACGCTCTCGCACCCATCTCTCTCCTTCTAGCCT
CCGCTAGTCAAAATTTTTGGCGTACTCACCAGTCGCCGCCCCTCGCCTCTTGCCGTGCGCGCTTCAGCAA
GCCGAGTCCTGCGTCGAGAGAGCTCCTCTGGTTTCCCTTTCGCTTTCAAGTCCCTGTTCGGGCGCCACTG
CTAGAGATTTTCCACACTGACTAAAAGGGTCTGAGGGATCTCTAGTTACCAGAGTCACACAACAGACGGG
CACACACTACTTGAAGCACTCAAGGCAAGCTTTATTGAGGCTTAAGCAGTGGGTTCCCTAGTTAGCCAGA
GAGCTCCCAGGCTCAGATCTGGTCTAACCAGAGAGACCCAGTACAGGCAAAACGCGCTGCTTATATAGAC
CTCCCACCGTACACGCCTACCGCCCATTTGCGTCAATGGGGCGGAGTTGTTACGACATTTTGGAAAGTCC
CGTTGATTTTGGTGCCAAAACAAACTCCCATTGACGTCAATGGGGTGGAGACTTGGAAATCCCCGTGAGT
CAAACCGCTATCCACGCCCATTGATGTACTGCCAAAACCGCATCACCATGGTAATAGCGATGACTAATAC
GTAGATGTACTGCCAAGTAGGAAAGTCCCATAAGGTCATGTACTGGGCATAATGCCAGGCGGGCCATTTA
CCGTCATTGACGTCAATAGGGGGCGTACTTGGCATATGATACACTTGATGTACTGCCAAGTGGGCAGTTT
ACCGTAAATACTCCACCCATTGACGTCAATGGAAAGTCCCTATTGGCGTTACTATGGGAACATACGTCAT
TATTGACGTCAATGGGCGGGGGTCGTTGGGCGGTCAGCCAGGCGGGCCATTTACCGTAAGTTATGTAACG
CGGAACTCCATATATGGGCTATGAACTAATGACCCCGTAATTGATTACTATTAATAACTAGTCAATAATC
AATGTCAACGCGTATATCTGGCCCGTACATCGCGAAGCAGCGCAAAACGCCTAACCCTAAGCAGATTCTT
CATGCAATTGTCGGTCAAGCCTTGCCTTGTTGTAGCTTAAATTTTGCTCGCGCACTACTCAGCGACCTCC
AACACACAAGCAGGGAGCAGATACTGGCTTAACTATGCGGCATCAGAGCAGATTGTACTGAGAGTGCACC
ATAGGGGATCGGGAGATCTCCCGATCCGTCGACGTCAGGTGGCACTTTTCGGGGAAATGTGCGCGGAACC
CCTATTTGTTTATTTTTCTAAATACATTCAAATATGTATCCGCTCATGAGACAATAACCCTGATAAATGC
TTCAATAATATTGAAAAAGGAAGAGTATGAGTATTCAACATTTCCGTGTCGCCCTTATTCCCTTTTTTGC
GGCATTTTGCCTTCCTGTTTTTGCTCACCCAGAAACGCTGGTGAAAGTAAAAGATGCTGAAGATCAGTTG
GGTGCACGAGTGGGTTACATCGAACTGGATCTCAACAGCGGTAAGATCCTTGAGAGTTTTCGCCCCGAAG
AACGTTTTCCAATGATGAGCACTTTTAAAGTTCTGCTATGTGGCGCGGTATTATCCCGTATTGACGCCGG
GCAAGAGCAACTCGGTCGCCGCATACACTATTCTCAGAATGACTTGGTTGAGTACTCACCAGTCACAGAA
AAGCATCTTACGGATGGCATGACAGTAAGAGAATTATGCAGTGCTGCCATAACCATGAGTGATAACACTG
CGGCCAACTTACTTCTGACAACGATCGGAGGACCGAAGGAGCTAACCGCTTTTTTGCACAACATGGGGGA
TCATGTAACTCGCCTTGATCGTTGGGAACCGGAGCTGAATGAAGCCATACCAAACGACGAGCGTGACACC
ACGATGCCTGTAGCAATGGCAACAACGTTGCGCAAACTATTAACTGGCGAACTACTTACTCTAGCTTCCC
GGCAACAATTAATAGACTGGATGGAGGCGGATAAAGTTGCAGGACCACTTCTGCGCTCGGCCCTTCCGGC
TGGCTGGTTTATTGCTGATAAATCTGGAGCCGGTGAGCGTGGGTCTCGCGGTATCATTGCAGCACTGGGG
CCAGATGGTAAGCCCTCCCGTATCGTAGTTATCTACACGACGGGGAGTCAGGCAACTATGGATGAACGAA
ATAGACAGATCGCTGAGATAGGTGCCTCACTGATTAAGCATTGGTAACTGTCAGACCAAGTTTACTCATA
TATACTTTAGATTGATTTAAAACTTCATTTTTAATTTAAAAGGATCTAGGTGAAGATCCTTTTTGATAAT
CTCATGACCAAAATCCCTTAACGTGAGTTTTCGTTCCACTGAGCGTCAGACCCCGTAGAAAAGATCAAAG
GATCTTC
Features (pLannotate 1.2.2; 36 found; start..end, strand, type, name):
      1..589     +  rep_origin     ori: high-copy-number ColE1/pMB1/pBR322/pUC origin of replication
    772..864     +  CDS            lacI (fragment): lac repressor; lacI; The lac repressor binds to the lac operator to inhibit transcription in E. coli. This inhibition can be relieved by adding lactose or isopropyl-β-D-thiogalactopyranoside (IPTG).
    877..898     +  protein_bind   CAP binding site: CAP binding activates transcription in the presence of cAMP. E. coli catabolite activator protein
    913..943     +  promoter       lac promoter: promoter for the E. coli lac operon
    947..969     +  protein_bind   lac operator (fragment): The lac repressor binds to the lac operator to inhibit transcription in E. coli. This inhibition can be relieved by adding lactose or isopropyl-β-D-thiogalactopyranoside (IPTG). lac repressor encoded by lacI
   1040..1161    -  polyA_signal   SV40 poly(A) signal: SV40 polyadenylation signal
   1156..1281    -  CDS            ble (fragment): BLE_KLEPN - Experimental evidence at protein level: Swiss-Prot protein existence level 1. Binding protein with a strong affinity to the bleomycin family of antibiotics. Binds to CL990; an antimitotic-antibiotic compound. From Klebsiella pneumoniae.
   1291..1665    -  CDS            BleoR: antibiotic-binding protein; Sh ble from Streptoalloteichus hindustanus; confers resistance to bleomycin, phleomycin, and Zeocin™
   1684..1731    -  promoter       EM7 promoter: synthetic bacterial promoter&nbsp
   1779..2108    -  promoter       SV40 promoter: SV40 enhancer and early promoter
   2122..2550    -  rep_origin     f1 ori (sequence partly withheld): f1 bacteriophage origin of replication; arrow indicates direction of (+) strand synthesis
   2571..2592    -  promoter       SV40 promoter (fragment): SV40 enhancer and early promoter
   2596..2820    -  polyA_signal   bGH poly(A) signal: bovine growth hormone polyadenylation signal
   2852..3085    -  LTR            3' LTR (ΔU3): self-inactivating 3' long terminal repeat (LTR) from HIV-1
   3087..3106    -  misc_feature   cPPT/CTS (fragment): central polypurine tract and central termination sequence of HIV-1
   3157..3745    -  misc_feature   WPRE: woodchuck hepatitis virus posttranscriptional regulatory element
   3746..4144    -  CDS            BSD: blasticidin S deaminase; Aspergillus terreus BSD; confers resistance to blasticidin
   4169..4380    -  promoter       EF-1α core promoter: core promoter for human elongation factor EF-1α
   4406..4424    -  CDS            small t antigen (fragment): SV40 (simian virus 40) small t antigen
   4488..4512    +  protein_bind   attB2: mutant version of attB; recombination site for the Gateway® BP reaction BP Clonase™
   4519..4875    -  CDS            LC3 (fragment): rat LC3 protein; Map1lc3b; Atg8 family member found on autophagosomes
   4906..5619    -  CDS            mEGFP: mEGFP is a basic (constitutively fluorescent) green fluorescent protein published in 2002, derived from Aequorea victoria. It has moderate acid sensitivity.
   5642..6525    -  CDS            HaloTag® (fragment): modified bacterial dehalogenase that forms covalent bonds with chloroalkane derivatives
   6537..6561    -  protein_bind   attB1: mutant version of attB; recombination site for the Gateway® BP reaction BP Clonase™
   6568..7067    -  promoter       PGK promoter: mouse phosphoglycerate kinase 1 promoter
   7163..7280    -  misc_feature   cPPT/CTS: central polypurine tract and central termination sequence of HIV-1
   7330..7430    -  CDS            Rev (fragment): human immunodeficiency virus 1 (HIV-1) Rev protein; rev; enhances nuclear export of unspliced and incompletely spliced viral mRNAs
   7807..8040    -  misc_feature   RRE: The Rev response element (RRE) of HIV-1 allows for Rev-dependent mRNA export from the nucleus to the cytoplasm.
   8215..8553    -  CDS            HIV-1 gag (fragment): gag protein from human immunodeficiency virus 1; gag
   8537..8662    -  misc_feature   HIV-1 Ψ: packaging signal of human immunodeficiency virus type 1
   8709..8889    -  LTR            5' LTR (truncated): truncated 5' long terminal repeat (LTR) from HIV-1
   8907..9106    -  promoter       CMV promoter: human cytomegalovirus (CMV) immediate early promoter
   9107..9486    -  enhancer       CMV enhancer: human cytomegalovirus immediate early enhancer
   9641..9693    +  misc_feature   bom (fragment): basis of mobility region from pBR322
   9752..9856    +  promoter       AmpR promoter: bla
   9857..10717   +  CDS            AmpR: β-lactamase; bla; confers resistance to ampicillin, carbenicillin, and related antibiotics
