[The description below was written by a language model from this plasmid's Addgene catalogue record and pLannotate feature annotations shown in this document.]
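Description:
pHAGE pGK LC3Flux is a self-inactivating HIV-1-based lentiviral vector for stable expression in mammalian cells of a tandem autophagy reporter, HaloTag7-mGFP fused to the N terminus of rat MAP1LC3B (LC3B). In bacteria, the roughly 10.9 kb plasmid is maintained by a high-copy ColE1/pUC origin and selected with ampicillin through the bla gene. The backbone outside the viral region also carries an f1 origin and an SV40/EM7-driven bleomycin/Zeocin resistance cassette, although the catalogue entry does not list this as a selectable marker.

The lentiviral genome is transcribed from a CMV enhancer/promoter fused to a truncated 5' LTR. It contains the Ψ packaging signal with a partial gag sequence, the RRE for Rev-dependent nuclear export, the cPPT/CTS, a WPRE and a ΔU3 3' LTR followed by a bGH polyadenylation signal. Within this unit, the mouse PGK promoter drives the HaloTag–mEGFP–LC3 open reading frame, which was introduced by Gateway cloning and is flanked by attB1 and attB2 sites. The "STOP" in the name indicates that the insert ends with its own stop codon. Downstream, an EF-1α core promoter expresses blasticidin S deaminase, so transduced cells can be selected with blasticidin or identified by GFP fluorescence.

The name points to use in measuring autophagic flux. LC3 is an Atg8-family protein that associates with autophagosomes and is delivered to lysosomes. HaloTag forms covalent bonds with chloroalkane ligands, and reporters of this kind are generally read out by labelling the fusion with ligand and following its lysosomal processing and the GFP signal. The record itself does not describe a specific assay.
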