Addgene plasmid #215015: pHAGE pGK LC3Flux (HaloTag7-mGFP-LC3-STOP)
Depositing lab: Wade Harper.
Backbone
  Vector backbone: pHAGE pGK
  Vector type: Mammalian Expression, Lentiviral
  Selectable markers: Blasticidin ; mGFP
Growth in bacteria
  Bacterial resistance: Ampicillin, 100 μg/mL
  Growth temperature: 30°C
  Growth strain: NEB Stable
  Copy number: High Copy
Gene/Insert
  Gene/Insert name: MAP1LC3B
  Species: R. norvegicus (rat)
  Entrez Gene: Map1lc3b (a.k.a. LC3B, Map1lc3, Mpl3, zbs559)
  Tag / fusion protein: HaloTag(7)-mGFP (N terminal on insert)
  Cloning method: Gateway Cloning
How to cite: pHAGE pGK LC3Flux (HaloTag7-mGFP-LC3-STOP) was a gift from Wade Harper (Addgene plasmid # 215015 ; http://n2t.net/addgene:215015 ; RRID:Addgene_215015)
