>Addgene plasmid #215015 | pHAGE pGK LC3Flux (HaloTag7-mGFP-LC3-STOP) | depositor partial sequence | sequence record 419319 | LC3Flux reporter
ATGGAAATCGGTACTGGCTTTCCATTCGACCCCCATTATGTGGAAGTCCTGGGCGAGCGCATGCACTACG
TCGATGTTGGTCCGCGCGATGGCACCCCTGTGCTGTTCCTGCACGGTAACCCGACCTCCTCCTACGTGTG
GCGCAACATCATCCCGCATGTTGCACCGACCCATCGCTGCATTGCTCCAGACCTGATCGGTATGGGCAAA
TCCGACAAACCAGACCTGGGTTATTTCTTCGACGACCACGTCCGCTTCATGGATGCCTTCATCGAAGCCC
TGGGTCTGGAAGAGGTCGTCCTGGTCATTCACGACTGGGGCTCCGCTCTGGGTTTCCACTGGGCCAAGCG
CAATCCAGAGCGCGTCAAAGGTATTGCATTTATGGAGTTCATCCGCCCTATCCCGACCTGGGACGAATGG
CCAGAATTTGCCCGCGAGACCTTCCAGGCCTTCCGCACCACCGACGTCGGCCGCAAGCTGATCATCGATC
AGAACGTTTTTATCGAGGGTACGCTGCCGATGGGTGTCGTCCGCCCGCTGACTGAAGTCGAGATGGACCA
TTACCGCGAGCCGTTCCTGAATCCTGTTGACCGCGAGCCACTGTGGCGCTTCCCAAACGAGCTGCCAATC
GCCGGTGAGCCAGCGAACATCGTCGCGCTGGTCGAAGAATACATGGACTGGCTGCACCAGTCCCCTGTCC
CGAAGCTGCTGTTCTGGGGCACCCCAGGCGTTCTGATCCCACCGGCCGAAGCCGCTCGCCTGGCCAAAAG
CCTGCCTAACTGCAAGGCTGTGGACATCGGCCCAGGTCTGAATCTGCTGCAAGAAGACAACCCGGACCTG
ATCGGCAGCGAGATCGCGCGCTGGCTGTCTACTCTGGAGATTTCCGGTGGTTCAGGCTCGGGATCCGGGG
TGAGCAAGGGCGAGGAGCTGTTCACCGGGGTGGTGCCCATCCTGGTCGAGCTGGACGGCGACGTAAACGG
CCACAAGTTCAGCGTGTCCGGCGAGGGCGAGGGCGATGCCACCTACGGCAAGCTGACCCTGAAGTTCATC
TGCACCACCGGCAAGCTGCCCGTGCCCTGGCCCACCCTCGTGACCACCCTGACCTACGGCGTGCAGTGCT
TCAGCCGCTACCCCGACCACATGAAGCAGCACGACTTCTTCAAGTCCGCCATGCCCGAAGGCTACGTCCA
GGAGCGCACCATCTTCTTCAAGGACGACGGCAACTACAAGACCCGCGCCGAGGTGAAGTTCGAGGGCGAC
ACCCTGGTGAACCGCATCGAGCTGAAGGGCATCGACTTCAAGGAGGACGGCAACATCCTGGGGCACAAGC
TGGAGTACAACTACAACAGCCACAACGTCTATATCATGGCCGACAAGCAGAAGAACGGCATCAAGGTGAA
CTTCAAGATCCGCCACAACATCGAGGACGGCAGCGTGCAGCTCGCCGACCACTACCAGCAGAACACCCCC
ATCGGCGACGGCCCCGTGCTGCTGCCCGACAACCACTACCTGAGCACCCAGTCCAAACTGAGCAAAGACC
CCAACGAGAAGCGCGATCACATGGTCCTGCTGGAGTTCGTGACCGCCGCCGGGATCACTCTCGGCATGGA
CGAGCTGTACAAGGGTTCAGGCTCGGGATCTGGGAATTCGGGTCCGTCCGAGAAGACCTTCAAACAGCGC
CGGAGCTTCGAACAAAGAGTGGAAGATGTCCGGCTCATCCGGGAGCAGCACCCCACCAAGATCCCAGTGA
TTATAGAGCGATACAAGGGTGAGAAGCAGCTGCCCGTCCTGGACAAGACCAAGTTCCTTGTACCTGATCA
CGTGAATATGAGCGAACTCATCAAGATAATTAGAAGGCGCCTGCAGCTCAATGCTAACCAAGCCTTCTTC
CTCCTGGTGAATGGGCACAGCATGGTGAGTGTGTCCACACCCATCTCTGAAGTGTACGAGAGCGAGAGAG
ATGAAGACGGCTTCCTGTACATGGTCTATGCCTCCCAGGAGACGTTCGGGTAATGA
